Addgene plasmid #222036: pVP084
Purpose: meffBlue chromoprotein in a MultiGreen 1.0 HG entry vector.
Depositing lab: Wayne Parrott. Depositing organization: University of Georgia. Publication: MultiGreen: A multiplexing architecture for GreenGate cloning. Pennetti VJ, LaFayette PR, Parrott WA. PLoS One. 2024 Sep 18;19(9):e0306008. doi: 10.1371/journal.pone.0306008. eCollection 2024. PubMed 39292669.
Backbone
  Vector backbone: pVP091
  Vector type: Bacterial Expression, Synthetic Biology
Growth in bacteria
  Bacterial resistance: Ampicillin, 100 μg/mL
  Growth temperature: 37°C
  Growth strain: DH5alpha
  Copy number: High Copy
Gene/Insert
  Gene/Insert name: meffBlue
  Species: Synthetic
  Cloning method: Golden Gate
  Sequencing primers: 5′ n/a
Resource information
  A portion of this plasmid was derived from a plasmid made by: Addgene #117845.
Terms and licenses: Academic/Nonprofit Terms; Industry Terms
How to cite: pVP084 was a gift from Wayne Parrott (Addgene plasmid # 222036 ; http://n2t.net/addgene:222036 ; RRID:Addgene_222036)
