[The description below was written by a language model from this plasmid's Addgene catalogue record and pLannotate feature annotations shown in this document.]
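Description:
pVP084 is a small (about 3.5 kb) high-copy E. coli plasmid that serves as an "HG" entry vector in the MultiGreen 1.0 system, a multiplexing extension of GreenGate (Golden Gate-based) modular cloning. It is built on the pVP091 backbone and is maintained through a ColE1/pUC-type origin with ampicillin selection from the bla gene under its native promoter. The backbone also carries remnants typical of a general-purpose cloning vector: lac promoter, operator and CAP binding site, a lacZα fragment, flanking SP6 and T7 phage promoters, and short fragments of lacI, rop and the pBR322 bom region. None of these fragments is expected to be functional in its own right.

The payload is a bacterial expression cassette for meffBlue, a synthetic chromoprotein gene whose coding sequence matches a non-fluorescent chromoprotein from the coral Montipora efflorescens. The cassette is framed by BioBrick prefix and suffix sequences. Upstream of the coding region, the annotation detects partial matches to the strong constitutive J23119 promoter and to an rrnG antiterminator element, which suggests constitutive expression in E. coli, although both are called only as fragments. The record notes that part of the plasmid derives from an earlier deposited plasmid, presumably the source of the chromoprotein cassette, though this is not stated.

The record gives only a brief purpose, so the role of the chromoprotein is an inference. In entry vectors of this kind, a coloured cassette usually acts as a visible dropout marker. Colonies keeping it appear blue, while those where Golden Gate assembly has replaced it with the intended part are colourless. The type IIS sites and overhangs defining the HG position are not annotated in the feature table.
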