Features (pLannotate 1.2.2; 17 found; start..end, strand, type, name):
     16..37      +  misc_feature   BioBrick prefix: BioBrick prefix for parts that do not start with "ATG"
     44..60      +  promoter       J23119(SpeI) promoter (fragment): bacterial promoter (Registry of Standard Biological Parts BBa J23119) modified to end with an SpeI site
     81..99      +  misc_feature   rrnG antiterminator (fragment): antiterminator from the E. coli rrnG leader region (Berg et al., 1989)
    120..782     +  CDS            NFCP_MONEF: Experimental evidence at protein level: Swiss-Prot protein existence level 1. Thought to play a role in photoprotection of the coral's resident symbiont microalgae's photosystems from photoinhibition caused by high light levels found near the surface of coral reefs. From Montipora efflorescens (Pore coral).
    789..809     +  misc_feature   BioBrick suffix: universal suffix for all parts
    842..860     -  promoter       T7 promoter: promoter for bacteriophage T7 RNA polymerase
    862..1014    +  CDS            lacZα (fragment): LacZα fragment of β-galactosidase; lacZ fragment
   1020..1119    -  misc_feature   bom (fragment): basis of mobility region from pBR322
   1221..1256    -  CDS            rop (fragment): Rop protein, which maintains plasmids at low copy number; rop
   1351..1455    +  promoter       AmpR promoter: bla
   1456..2316    +  CDS            AmpR: β-lactamase; bla; confers resistance to ampicillin, carbenicillin, and related antibiotics
   2487..3075    +  rep_origin     ori: high-copy-number ColE1/pMB1/pBR322/pUC origin of replication
   3258..3350    +  CDS            lacI (fragment): lac repressor; lacI; The lac repressor binds to the lac operator to inhibit transcription in E. coli. This inhibition can be relieved by adding lactose or isopropyl-β-D-thiogalactopyranoside (IPTG).
   3363..3384    +  protein_bind   CAP binding site: CAP binding activates transcription in the presence of cAMP. E. coli catabolite activator protein
   3399..3429    +  promoter       lac promoter: promoter for the E. coli lac operon
   3437..3453    +  protein_bind   lac operator: The lac repressor binds to the lac operator to inhibit transcription in E. coli. This inhibition can be relieved by adding lactose or isopropyl-β-D-thiogalactopyranoside (IPTG). lac repressor encoded by lacI
   3467..3485    +  promoter       SP6 promoter: promoter for bacteriophage SP6 RNA polymerase
>Addgene plasmid #222036 | pVP084 | addgene full sequence | sequence record 438016 | Addgene NGS Result
TAGGACCTAGAGACGGAATTCGCGGCCGCTTCTAGAGTTTACGGCTAGCTCAGTCCTAGGCACAATGCTA
GCTACTAGAGGCTCTTTAACAATTTATCATGACTAATAGGAGGTAACAGATGTCCGTTATCGCAACCCAG
ATGACGTACAAAGTTTATATGTCGGGCACCGTGAATGGTCATTATTTTGAAGTCGAAGGTGATGGCAAAG
GTCGTCCGTATGAAGGCGAACAGACCGTCAAACTGACCGTGACGAAAGGCGGTCCGCTGCCGTTTGCATG
GGATATTCTGAGTCCGCAGTGCCAATACGGTTCCATTCCGTTCACCAAATATCCGGAAGATATCCCGGAC
TACGTCAAACAGAGCTTTCCGGAAGGTTTCACGTGGGAACGCATTATGAACTTTGAAGATGGCGCTGTGT
GCACCGTTTCAAACGACAGCTCTATCCAAGGCAACTGCTTCACGTATCATGTGAAATTTTCGGGTCTGAA
CTTCCCGCCGAATGGCCCGGTTATGCAGAAGAAAACCCAAGGTTGGGAACCGCACAGTGAACGTCTGTTT
GCGCGCGGCGGTATGCTGATCGGCAACAATTTCATGGCCCTGAAACTGGAAGGCGGTGGCCATTATCTGT
GTGAATTTAAAACCACGTACAAAGCGAAAAAACCAGTGAAAATGCCGGGTTATCATTACGTTGATCGTAA
ACTGGACGTCACGAACCACAATAAAGACTATACCTCAGTTGAACAGTGTGAAATCAGCATCGCACGCAAG
CCGGTGGTCGCCTAATAATACTAGTAGCGGCCGCTGCAGCGTCTCTGTATGTATTGAGACCGAATTCTCG
CCCTATAGTGAGTCGTATTACCTGGCCGTCGTTTTACAACGTCGTGACTGGGAAAACCCTGGCGTTACCC
AACTTAATCGCCTTGCAGCACATCCCCCTTTCGCCAGCTGGCGTAATAGCGAAGAGGCCCGCACCGATCG
CCCTTCCCAACAGTTGCGCAGCCTGAATGGCGAATGGCGCCTGATGCGGTATTTTCTCCTTACGCATCTG
TGCGGTATTTCACACCGCATATGGTGCACTCTCAGTACAATCTGCTCTGATGCCGCATAGTTAAGCCAGC
CCCGACACCCGCCAACACCCGCTGACGCGCCCTGACGGGCTTGTCTGCTCCCGGCATCCGCTTACAGACA
AGCTGTGACCGTCTCCGGGAGCTGCATGTGTCAGAGGTTTTCACCGTCATCACCGAAACGCGCGAGACGA
AAGGGCCTCGTGATACGCCTATTTTTATAGGTTAATGTCATGATAATAATGGTTTCTTAGACGTCAGGTG
GCACTTTTCGGGGAAATGTGCGCGGAACCCCTATTTGTTTATTTTTCTAAATACATTCAAATATGTATCC
GCTCATGAGACAATAACCCTGATAAATGCTTCAATAATATTGAAAAAGGAAGAGTATGAGTATTCAACAT
TTCCGTGTCGCCCTTATTCCCTTTTTTGCGGCATTTTGCCTTCCTGTTTTTGCTCACCCAGAAACGCTGG
TGAAAGTAAAAGATGCTGAAGATCAGTTGGGTGCACGAGTGGGTTACATCGAACTGGATCTCAACAGCGG
TAAGATCCTTGAGAGTTTTCGCCCCGAAGAACGTTTTCCAATGATGAGCACTTTTAAAGTTCTGCTATGT
GGCGCGGTATTATCCCGTATTGACGCCGGGCAAGAGCAACTCGGTCGCCGCATACACTATTCTCAGAATG
ACTTGGTTGAGTACTCACCAGTCACAGAAAAGCATCTTACGGATGGCATGACAGTAAGAGAATTATGCAG
TGCTGCCATAACCATGAGTGATAACACTGCGGCCAACTTACTTCTGACAACGATCGGAGGACCGAAGGAG
CTAACCGCTTTTTTGCACAACATGGGGGATCATGTAACTCGCCTTGATCGTTGGGAACCGGAGCTGAATG
AAGCCATACCAAACGACGAGCGTGACACCACGATGCCTGTAGCAATGGCAACAACGTTGCGCAAACTATT
AACTGGCGAACTACTTACTCTAGCTTCCCGGCAACAATTAATAGACTGGATGGAGGCGGATAAAGTTGCA
GGACCACTTCTGCGCTCGGCCCTTCCGGCTGGCTGGTTTATTGCTGATAAATCTGGAGCCGGTGAGCGTG
GCTCTCGAGGTATCATTGCAGCACTGGGGCCAGATGGTAAGCCCTCCCGTATCGTAGTTATCTACACGAC
GGGGAGTCAGGCAACTATGGATGAACGAAATAGACAGATCGCTGAGATAGGTGCCTCACTGATTAAGCAT
TGGTAACTGTCAGACCAAGTTTACTCATATATACTTTAGATTGATTTAAAACTTCATTTTTAATTTAAAA
GGATCTAGGTGAAGATCCTTTTTGATAATCTCATGACCAAAATCCCTTAACGTGAGTTTTCGTTCCACTG
AGCGTCAGACCCCGTAGAAAAGATCAAAGGATCTTCTTGAGATCCTTTTTTTCTGCGCGTAATCTGCTGC
TTGCAAACAAAAAAACCACCGCTACCAGCGGTGGTTTGTTTGCCGGATCAAGAGCTACCAACTCTTTTTC
CGAAGGTAACTGGCTTCAGCAGAGCGCAGATACCAAATACTGTTCTTCTAGTGTAGCCGTAGTTAGGCCA
CCACTTCAAGAACTCTGTAGCACCGCCTACATACCTCGCTCTGCTAATCCTGTTACCAGTGGCTGCTGCC
AGTGGCGATAAGTCGTGTCTTACCGGGTTGGACTCAAGACGATAGTTACCGGATAAGGCGCAGCGGTCGG
GCTGAACGGGGGGTTCGTGCACACAGCCCAGCTTGGAGCGAACGACCTACACCGAACTGAGATACCTACA
GCGTGAGCTATGAGAAAGCGCCACGCTTCCCGAAGGGAGAAAGGCGGACAGGTATCCGGTAAGCGGCAGG
GTCGGAACAGGAGAGCGCACGAGGGAGCTTCCAGGGGGAAACGCCTGGTATCTTTATAGTCCTGTCGGGT
TTCGCCACCTCTGACTTGAGCGTCGATTTTTGTGATGCTCGTCAGGGGGGCGGAGCCTATGGAAAAACGC
CAGCAACGCGGCCTTTTTACGGTTCCTGGCCTTTTGCTGGCCTTTTGCTCACATGTTCTTTCCTGCGTTA
TCCCCTGATTCTGTGGATAACCGTATTACCGCCTTTGAGTGAGCTGATACCGCTCGCCGCAGCCGAACGA
CCGAGCGCAGCGAGTCAGTGAGCGAGGAAGCGGAAGAGCGCCCAATACGCAAACCGCCTCTCCCCGCGCG
TTGGCCGATTCATTAATGCAGCTGGCACGACAGGTTTCCCGACTGGAAAGCGGGCAGTGAGCGCAACGCA
ATTAATGTGAGTTAGCTCACTCATTAGGCACCCCAGGCTTTACACTTTATGCTTCCGGCTCGTATGTTGT
GTGGAATTGTGAGCGGATAACAATTTCACACGAGCTATTTAGGTGACACTATAGAAGTGAAGCTTGGTCT
CA
